Addgene plasmid #45366: pMP46-1
Depositing lab: Harmit Malik. Depositing organization: Fred Hutchinson Cancer Center. Publication: Convergent evolution of escape from hepaciviral antagonism in primates. Patel MR, Loo YM, Horner SM, Gale M Jr, Malik HS. PLoS Biol. 2012;10(3):e1001282. doi: 10.1371/journal.pbio.1001282. Epub 2012 Mar 13. PubMed 22427742.
Backbone
  Vector backbone: pFLAG-CMV2
  Backbone size w/o insert (bp): 4700
  Total vector size (bp): 6300
  Vector type: Mammalian Expression
Growth in bacteria
  Bacterial resistance: Ampicillin, 100 μg/mL
  Growth temperature: 37°C
  Growth strain: DH5alpha
  Copy number: Unknown
Gene/Insert
  Gene/Insert name: MAVS
  Species: Hylobates alibarbis (Bornean white-bearded gibbon)
  Insert size (bp): 1623
  GenBank ID: KC415008.1
  Promoter: CMV
  Tag / fusion protein: FLAG (N terminal on backbone)
  Cloning method: Restriction Enzyme; 5′ cloning site HindIII (not destroyed); 3′ cloning site BglII (not destroyed)
  Sequencing primers: 5′ gacgcaaatgggcggtaggcgtg; 3′ gacaaggctggtgggcactggag
Terms and licenses: Academic/Nonprofit Terms; Industry Terms: Not Available to Industry
How to cite: pMP46-1 was a gift from Harmit Malik (Addgene plasmid # 45366 ; http://n2t.net/addgene:45366 ; RRID:Addgene_45366)
