[The description below was written by a language model from this plasmid's Addgene catalogue record.]
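Description:
pMP46-1 is a mammalian expression plasmid built on the pFLAG-CMV2 backbone, carrying the MAVS (mitochondrial antiviral signaling protein) coding sequence from a gibbon, recorded as Hylobates alibarbis, the Bornean white-bearded gibbon. The backbone is about 4.7 kb and the insert 1,623 bp, for a total of roughly 6.3 kb. The plasmid is propagated in E. coli under ampicillin selection. The record lists the copy number as unknown, does not name the bacterial origin of replication, and mentions no mammalian selection marker. No feature table is provided, so other backbone elements cannot be confirmed here.

The MAVS open reading frame was inserted by restriction cloning between HindIII and BglII sites, both of which remain intact, so the insert can be excised or exchanged. Transcription is driven by the CMV promoter, a strong constitutive promoter suited to transient expression in transfected mammalian cells. The backbone supplies an N-terminal FLAG epitope fused to MAVS, allowing the protein to be detected or immunoprecipitated with anti-FLAG antibodies regardless of species-specific sequence differences.

MAVS is an adaptor in the RIG-I-like receptor pathway that relays detection of viral RNA to interferon induction, and it is a known cleavage target of hepaciviral proteases. The associated publication concerns convergent evolution of escape from hepaciviral antagonism in primates. This gibbon ortholog therefore presumably served in comparisons of primate MAVS variants, testing their susceptibility to viral antagonism and their signaling activity in cultured cells, although the record does not describe specific assays.
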