>Addgene plasmid #45366 | pMP46-1 | depositor partial sequence | sequence record 63334 | MAVS cDNA
ATGCCGTTTGCTGAAGACAAGACCTATAAGTATATCTGCCACAATTTCAGCAATTTTTGCAATGTGGATG
TTGTAGAGATTCTGCCTTACCTGCCCTGCCTCACAGCAAGAGACCAGGATCGACTGCGGGCCACCTGCAC
ACTCTCAGGGAACCGGGACACCCTCTGGCATCTCTTCAATACCCTTCAGCGGCGGCCCGGCTGGGTGGAG
TACTTCATCACGGCGCTGAGAGGCTGTGAGCTAGCTGATCTCGCGGACGAAGTGGCCTGTGTCTACCAGA
GCTACCAGCCTCGGACCTTGGACCGTCCCCCAGACCCACTGGAGCCACCGTCACTTCCTGCTGAGGGGCC
AGGGCCCCCCACACCTGCTGCGGCCCACAGCATCCCCTACAATGGCTGCAGAGAGAAGGAGCCAAGTTAC
CCCATGCCTGTCCAGGAGACCCAGGTGCCAGAGTCCCCTGGAGAGAGTTCAGAGCAAGCCCCGCAGATGC
TTAGCCGCAGAGCCATCCCAAGGAGTCCAGATGGTGGCCCCCTGGAGTCCTCCTCTGACCTGGCAGCCCT
CAGCCCTCTGACCTCCAGCGGGCATCAGGAGCAGGACAGAGAACTGGGCAGTACCCACACAGCAGGTGCG
ACCTCCAGCCTCACACCATCCCGTGGGCCTGTGTCTCCATCTGTCTCCTTCCAGCCCCTGGCCCGTTCCA
CCCCCAGGGCAAGCCGCTTGCCTGGACCCACAGGGTCAGTTGTATCTCCTGGCACCTCCTCCTCCTCCTC
ATCCCCTGGCTTGGCCTCTGCAGGGGCTGCAGAGGGTAAACAGGGTGCAGAGAGTGACCAGGCTGAGCCT
ATCATCTGCTCCAGTGGGGCAGAGGCACCTGCCAACTCTCTGCCCTCCAAAGTGCCTACCACCTTGATGC
CTGTGAACACAGTGGCCCTGAAAGTGCCTGCCAACCCAGCATCTGTCAGCACAGTGCCCTCCAAGTTGCC
AACTAGCTCAAACCCCCCTGGTGCAGTGCCTTCTAATGTGCTCACCAATCCAGCACCATCCAAATTGCCC
ATCAACTCAACCTGTGCTGGCATGGTGCCATCCAAAGTGCCTACTAGCATGGTGCTCACCAAGGTGTCTG
CCAGCGCAGTCCCCACCGACAGGAGCAGCAGAAATGAGGAGACCCCAGCAGCTCCAACACCCGCCGGCGC
CACTGGAGGCAGCTCAGCCTGGTTAGACAGCAGCTCTGAGAATGGGGGCCTTGGGTCGGAGCTGAGTAAG
CCTGGCGTGCTGGCATCCCAGGTAGACAGCCCGTTCTCGGGCTGCTTCGAGGATCTTGCCATCAGTGCCA
GCACCTCCTTGGGCATGGGGCCCTGCCATGGCCCAGAGGAGAACGAGTACAAGTCCGAGGGCACCTTTGG
GATCCACGTGGCTGAGAACCCCAGCATCCAGCTCCTGGAGGGCAACCCTGGGCCACCTGTGGACCCGGAG
GGTGGCCCCAGGCCACAAACAGGCCGGAAGTTCCAGGAGGGGGAGGTGCCATGCCACAGGCCCTCACCTG
GGGCTCTGTGGCTCCAGGTGGCTGTGGCAGGGGTGCTGGCAGTCACACTCCTGGTGGTGCTGTACCGGCG
GCGTCTGCACTAG
