>Addgene plasmid #45366 | pMP46-1 | addgene partial sequence | sequence record 65257 | cmv-fwd
AGCAGAGCTCGTTTAGTGAACCGTCAGAATTGATCTACCATGGACTACAAAGACGATGACGACAAGCTTA
TGCCGTTTGCTGAAGACAAGACCTATAAGTATATCTGCCACAATTTCAGCAATTTTTGCAATGTGGATGT
TGTAGAGATTCTGCCTTACCTGCCCTGCCTCACAGCAAGAGACCAGGATCGACTGCGGGCCACCTGCACA
CTCTCAGGGAACCGGGACACCCTCTGGCATCTCTTCAATACCCTTCAGCGGCGGCCCGGCTGGGTGGAGT
ACTTCATCACGGCGCTGAGAGGCTGTGAGCTAGCTGATCTCGCGGACGAAGTGGCCTGTGTCTACCAGAG
CTACCAGCCTCGGACCTTGGACCGTCCCCCAGACCCACTGGAGCCACCGTCACTTCCTGCTGAGGGGCCA
GGGCCCCCCACACCTGCTGCGGCCCACAGCATCCCCTACAATGGCTGCAGAGAGAAGGAGCCAAGTTACC
CCATGCCTGTCCAGGAGACCCAGGTGCCAGAGTCCCCTGGAGAGAGTTCAGAGCAAGCCCCGCAGATGCT
TAGCCGCAGAGCCATCCCAAGGAGTCCAGATGGTGGCCCCCTGGAGTCCTCCTCTGACCTGGCAGCCCTC
AGCCCTCTGACCTCCAGCGGGCATCAGGAGCAGGACAGAGAACTGGGCAGTACCCACACAGCAGGTGCGA
CCTCCAGCCTCACACCATCCCGTGGGCCTGTGTCTCCATCTGTCTCCTTCCAGCCCCTGGCCCGTTCCAC
CCCCAGGGCAAGCCGCTTGCCTGGACCCACAGGGTCAGTTGTATCTCCTGGCACCTCCTCCTCCTCCTCA
TCCCCTGGCTTGGCCTCTGCAGGGGCTGCAGAGGGTAAACAGGGTGCAGAGAGTGACCAGGCTGAGCCTA
TCATCTGCTCCAGTGGGGCAGAGGCACCTGCCAACTCTCTGCCCTCCAAAGTGCCTACCACCTTGATGCC
TGTGAACACAGTGGCCCTGAAAGTGCCTGCCAACCCAGCATCTG
